Addgene plasmid #221894: TH1259-014_Jie_EWSR1_pOCC119_pOEM1-N-HIS6-MBP-NotI-AscI-C-TEV-mGFP
Purpose: Shuttle vector for baculovirus production, using FlashBac bacmid
Depositing lab: Anthony Hyman. Depositing organization: Max Planck Institute of Molecular Cell Biology and Genetics. Publication: A Molecular Grammar Governing the Driving Forces for Phase Separation of Prion-like RNA Binding Proteins. Wang J, Choi JM, Holehouse AS, Lee HO, Zhang X, Jahnel M, Maharana S, Lemaitre R, Pozniakovsky A, Drechsel D, Poser I, Pappu RV, Alberti S, Hyman AA. Cell. 2018 Jul 26;174(3):688-699.e16. doi: 10.1016/j.cell.2018.06.006. Epub 2018 Jun 28. PubMed 29961577.
Backbone
  Vector backbone: pOEM1
  Vector type: Insect Expression
Growth in bacteria
  Bacterial resistance: Ampicillin, 100 μg/mL
  Growth temperature: 37°C
  Growth strain: DH5alpha
  Copy number: High Copy
Gene/Insert
  Gene/Insert name: EWSR1
  Species: H. sapiens (human)
  Insert size (bp): 1968
  Mutation: wt
  Entrez Gene: EWSR1 (a.k.a. EWS, EWS-FLI1)
  Promoter: PH promoter
  Tag / fusion protein: 6xHis-MBP-PreScission (N terminal on insert); TEV-mGFP (C terminal on insert)
  Cloning method: Restriction Enzyme; 5′ cloning site NotI (unknown if destroyed); 3′ cloning site AscI (unknown if destroyed)
Resource information
  A portion of this plasmid was derived from a plasmid made by: Synthetic
Terms and licenses: Academic/Nonprofit Terms; Industry Terms: Not Available to Industry
How to cite: TH1259-014_Jie_EWSR1_pOCC119_pOEM1-N-HIS6-MBP-NotI-AscI-C-TEV-mGFP was a gift from Anthony Hyman (Addgene plasmid # 221894 ; http://n2t.net/addgene:221894 ; RRID:Addgene_221894)
