[The description below was written by a language model from this plasmid's Addgene catalogue record and pLannotate feature annotations shown in this document.]
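Description:
TH1259-014_Jie_EWSR1_pOCC119_pOEM1-N-HIS6-MBP-NotI-AscI-C-TEV-mGFP is an insect-expression shuttle (transfer) vector built on the pOEM1 backbone and intended for generating recombinant baculovirus with the FlashBac bacmid. In E. coli it is maintained as a high-copy plasmid through a ColE1/pUC-type origin and selected with ampicillin via the β-lactamase gene. The annotated 8.8 kb sequence also shows short remnants of M13 ori, lacZα, lacI and RSF ori, plus a T7 promoter, which appear to be backbone leftovers rather than functional parts of the design. The baculoviral sequences LEF-2 and ORF603 lie on one side of the expression cassette and a polyhedrin 3′ UTR region lies on the other. These are the AcMNPV polyhedrin-locus sequences that typically serve as homology arms for recombination of the cassette into the viral genome.

The payload is wild-type human EWSR1 (1968 bp), cloned between NotI and AscI sites and driven by the very late polyhedrin (PH) promoter. The open reading frame encodes an N-terminal 6xHis tag followed by cytosolic maltose-binding protein and, according to the catalogue entry, a PreScission protease site. EWSR1 follows, and then a C-terminal TEV protease site and monomeric EGFP. An SV40 polyadenylation signal terminates the transcript. This arrangement permits affinity purification through His or MBP, with MBP commonly used to aid solubility. The solubility tag and the fluorescent tag can be removed independently by protease cleavage. The associated publication concerns phase separation of prion-like RNA-binding proteins, which is consistent with use of this construct to produce fluorescently labelled recombinant EWSR1 in insect cells for in vitro studies.
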