Features (pLannotate 1.2.2; 18 found; start..end, strand, type, name):
     79..170     +  promoter       polyhedrin promoter: polh from Autographa californica; promoter for the baculovirus polyhedrin gene
    230..247     +  CDS            7xHis (fragment): 6xHis affinity tag
    260..1360    +  CDS            MBP: maltose binding protein from E. coli; malE (mutated); This version of the gene does not encode a signal sequence, so MBP will remain in the cytosol.
   1448..3415    +  CDS            EWSR1: EWS_HUMAN - Also known as EWS. Experimental evidence at protein level: Swiss-Prot protein existence level 1. Might normally function as a transcriptional repressor. EWS- fusion-proteins (EFPS) may play a role in the tumorigenic process. They may disturb gene expression by mimicking, or interfering with the normal function of CTD-POLII within the transcription initiation complex. They may also contribute to an aberrant activation of the fusion protein target genes. From Homo sapiens (Human).
   3464..4180    +  CDS            mEGFP: mEGFP is a basic (constitutively fluorescent) green fluorescent protein published in 2002, derived from Aequorea victoria. It has moderate acid sensitivity.
   4210..4293    +  CDS            large T antigen (fragment): large T antigen from SV40 (simian virus 40)
   4316..4450    +  polyA_signal   SV40 poly(A) signal: SV40 polyadenylation signal
   4523..4895    +  3'UTR          polyhedrin 3' UTR: 3' UTR from the Autographa californica nucleopolyhedrovirus polyhedrin gene (Suzuki et al., 2006)
   5155..5202    -  CDS            lacI (fragment): lac repressor; lacI; The lac repressor binds to the lac operator to inhibit transcription in E. coli. This inhibition can be relieved by adding lactose or isopropyl-β-D-thiogalactopyranoside (IPTG).
   5239..5279    -  rep_origin     RSF ori (fragment): Plasmids containing the RSF 1030 origin of replication can be propagated in E. coli cells that contain additional plasmids with compatible origins.
   5357..5945    -  rep_origin     ori: high-copy-number ColE1/pMB1/pBR322/pUC origin of replication
   6116..6976    -  CDS            AmpR: β-lactamase; bla; confers resistance to ampicillin, carbenicillin, and related antibiotics
   6977..7081    -  promoter       AmpR promoter: bla
   7107..7238    -  rep_origin     M13 ori (fragment): M13 bacteriophage origin of replication; arrow indicates direction of (+) strand synthesis
   7259..7415    -  CDS            lacZα (fragment): LacZα fragment of β-galactosidase; lacZ fragment
   7424..7442    +  promoter       T7 promoter: promoter for bacteriophage T7 RNA polymerase
   7545..8174    +  CDS            LEF-2: LEF2_NPVAC - Experimental evidence at protein level: Swiss-Prot protein existence level 1. Plays an essential role in viral DNA replication. Does not seem to participate in the initiation step but is rather important for the amplification of DNA. Also required for expression from the vp39 and polh promoters. From Autographa californica nuclear polyhedrosis virus (AcMNPV).
   8215..8820    +  CDS            ORF603: baculovirus ORF603 protein
>Addgene plasmid #221894 | TH1259-014_Jie_EWSR1_pOCC119_pOEM1-N-HIS6-MBP-NotI-AscI-C-TEV-mGFP | addgene full sequence | sequence record 438476 | Addgene NGS Result
AGCTGCCACCATTTTGTTCGCCCAGGACTCTAGCTATAGTTCTAGTGGTTGGCTACGTATACTCCGGAAT
ATTAATAGATCATGGAGATAATTAAAATGATAACCATCTCGCAAATAAATAAGTATTTTACTGTTTTCGT
AACAGTTTTGTAATAAAAAAACCTATAAATATTCCGGATTATTCATACCGTCCCACCATCGGGCGCGGAT
CGCCACCATGGGCAGCAGCCATCACCATCACCATCACAGCAGCGGCAGAATGAAAATCGAAGAAGGTAAA
CTGGTAATCTGGATTAACGGCGATAAAGGCTATAACGGTCTCGCTGAAGTCGGTAAGAAATTCGAGAAAG
ATACCGGAATTAAAGTCACCGTTGAGCATCCGGATAAACTGGAAGAGAAATTCCCACAGGTTGCGGCAAC
TGGCGATGGCCCTGACATTATCTTCTGGGCACACGACCGCTTTGGTGGCTACGCTCAATCTGGCCTGTTG
GCTGAAATCACCCCGGACAAAGCGTTCCAGGACAAGCTGTATCCGTTTACCTGGGATGCCGTACGTTACA
ACGGCAAGCTGATTGCTTACCCGATCGCTGTTGAAGCGTTATCGCTGATTTATAACAAAGATCTGCTGCC
GAACCCGCCAAAAACCTGGGAAGAGATCCCGGCGCTGGATAAAGAACTGAAAGCGAAAGGTAAGAGCGCG
CTGATGTTCAACCTGCAAGAACCGTACTTCACCTGGCCGCTGATTGCTGCTGACGGGGGTTATGCGTTCA
AGTATGAAAACGGCAAGTACGACATTAAAGACGTGGGCGTGGATAACGCTGGCGCGAAAGCGGGTCTGAC
CTTCCTGGTTGACCTGATTAAAAACAAACACATGAATGCAGACACCGATTACTCCATCGCAGAAGCTGCC
TTTAATAAAGGCGAAACAGCGATGACCATCAACGGCCCGTGGGCATGGTCCAACATCGACACCAGCAAAG
TGAATTATGGTGTAACGGTACTGCCGACCTTCAAGGGTCAACCATCCAAACCGTTCGTTGGCGTGCTGAG
CGCAGGTATTAACGCCGCCAGTCCGAACAAAGAGCTGGCAAAAGAGTTCCTCGAAAACTATCTGCTGACT
GATGAAGGTCTGGAAGCGGTTAATAAAGACAAACCGCTGGGTGCCGTAGCGCTGAAGTCTTACGAGGAAG
AGTTGGTGAAAGATCCGCGTATTGCCGCCACTATGGAAAACGCCCAGAAAGGTGAAATCATGCCGAACAT
CCCGCAGATGTCCGCTTTCTGGTATGCCGTGCGTACTGCGGTGATCAACGCCGCCAGCGGTCGTCAGACT
GTCGATGAAGCCCTGAAAGACGCGCAGACTAATTCGAGCTCGAACAACAACAACAATAACAATAACAACA
ACAGCAGCGGCAGACTGGAAGTTCTGTTCCAGGGGCCGGCGGCCGCAATGGCGTCCACAGATTACTCCAC
CTACTCGCAAGCAGCAGCACAGCAAGGCTACTCAGCATACACGGCACAACCAACTCAAGGATACGCTCAG
ACCACTCAGGCCTACGGCCAGCAGAGCTACGGAACTTACGGTCAGCCAACCGACGTGTCTTACACTCAGG
CTCAGACCACTGCCACCTACGGTCAGACTGCTTACGCTACCTCATACGGACAGCCTCCCACCGGATACAC
CACTCCAACTGCTCCTCAGGCCTACTCCCAGCCTGTGCAGGGCTACGGAACTGGTGCTTACGACACCACT
ACCGCCACCGTCACTACCACTCAGGCTTCATACGCTGCCCAGTCCGCCTACGGAACTCAGCCCGCTTACC
CAGCCTACGGTCAGCAGCCTGCTGCTACTGCTCCTACTCGTCCCCAGGACGGAAACAAGCCTACCGAGAC
TTCACAGCCCCAGTCCAGCACCGGTGGCTACAACCAGCCCTCCCTGGGCTACGGACAGTCAAACTACTCC
TACCCACAGGTGCCTGGTTCCTACCCCATGCAGCCAGTCACCGCCCCACCTAGCTACCCTCCTACTTCTT
ACTCTTCAACCCAGCCAACTTCATACGACCAGTCCAGCTACTCCCAGCAGAACACCTACGGACAGCCTTC
TTCATACGGTCAGCAGTCCAGCTACGGCCAGCAGTCTTCATACGGACAGCAGCCTCCCACCAGCTACCCA
CCTCAGACTGGATCATACTCCCAGGCTCCCAGCCAGTACTCTCAGCAGTCCAGCTCTTACGGTCAGCAGT
CATCCTTCCGCCAGGACCACCCAAGCTCTATGGGCGTGTACGGACAGGAGAGCGGAGGTTTCTCTGGTCC
TGGCGAAAACAGAAGCATGTCTGGACCTGACAACCGCGGACGTGGTAGGGGCGGATTCGACCGCGGTGGC
ATGTCTCGTGGAGGTAGGGGCGGAGGTCGTGGCGGAATGGGTTCTGCTGGCGAGAGGGGTGGCTTCAACA
AGCCTGGAGGTCCCATGGACGAAGGTCCAGACCTGGACCTGGGTCCTCCTGTCGACCCTGACGAGGACTC
AGACAACTCCGCTATCTACGTGCAGGGTCTGAACGACTCCGTCACTCTGGACGACCTGGCCGACTTCTTC
AAGCAGTGCGGCGTGGTCAAGATGAACAAGCGTACCGGACAGCCCATGATCCACATCTACCTGGACAAGG
AAACCGGAAAGCCAAAGGGTGACGCTACTGTGAGCTACGAGGACCCTCCCACTGCTAAGGCTGCTGTCGA
ATGGTTCGACGGCAAGGACTTCCAGGGCTCAAAGCTGAAGGTGTCCCTGGCTAGAAAGAAGCCACCTATG
AACTCTATGCGCGGCGGACTGCCCCCAAGAGAAGGAAGGGGAATGCCTCCCCCACTGAGGGGTGGCCCAG
GAGGTCCTGGCGGACCCGGTGGCCCAATGGGAAGGATGGGAGGTAGAGGCGGAGACCGCGGTGGCTTCCC
TCCCCGTGGACCAAGGGGTAGCAGAGGCAACCCATCTGGAGGTGGCAACGTGCAACACAGGGCTGGTGAC
TGGCAGTGCCCAAACCCAGGTTGCGGCAACCAGAACTTCGCTTGGAGGACCGAGTGCAACCAGTGCAAGG
CCCCTAAGCCCGAAGGTTTCCTGCCACCTCCCTTCCCACCTCCCGGAGGTGACAGAGGCCGCGGCGGACC
TGGTGGCATGCGCGGAGGTCGTGGCGGACTGATGGACAGAGGTGGCCCCGGAGGTATGTTCAGGGGCGGA
AGAGGTGGCGACCGTGGAGGTTTCCGCGGCGGACGTGGAATGGACAGGGGTGGCTTCGGAGGTGGCCGCC
GTGGAGGTCCAGGCGGACCACCTGGTCCTCTGATGGAACAGATGGGTGGCAGGAGAGGAGGTCGCGGTGG
ACCAGGAAAAATGGATAAAGGAGAACACAGACAGGAGCGTCGTGACAGACCCTACGGCGCGCCGGGATCC
AGCAGCGGCAGAGAAAACTTGTATTTCCAGGGCATGGTGAGCAAGGGCGAGGAGCTGTTCACCGGGGTGG
TGCCCATCCTGGTCGAGCTGGACGGCGACGTAAACGGCCACAAGTTCAGCGTGTCCGGCGAGGGCGAGGG
CGATGCCACCTACGGCAAGCTGACCCTGAAGTTCATCTGCACCACCGGCAAGCTGCCCGTGCCCTGGCCC
ACCCTCGTGACCACCCTGACCTACGGCGTGCAGTGCTTCAGCCGCTACCCCGACCACATGAAGCAGCACG
ACTTCTTCAAGTCCGCCATGCCCGAAGGCTACGTCCAGGAGCGCACCATCTTCTTCAAGGACGACGGCAA
CTACAAGACCCGCGCCGAGGTGAAGTTCGAGGGCGACACCCTGGTGAACCGCATCGAGCTGAAGGGCATC
GACTTCAAGGAGGACGGCAACATCCTGGGGCACAAGCTGGAGTACAACTACAACAGCCACAACGTCTATA
TCATGGCCGACAAGCAGAAGAACGGCATCAAGGTGAACTTCAAGATCCGCCACAACATCGAGGACGGCAG
CGTGCAGCTCGCCGACCACTACCAGCAGAACACCCCCATCGGCGACGGCCCCGTGCTGCTGCCCGACAAC
CACTACCTGAGCACCCAGTCCAAACTGAGCAAAGACCCCAACGAGAAGCGCGATCACATGGTCCTGCTGG
AGTTCGTGACCGCCGCCGGGATCACTCTCGGCATGGACGAGCTGTACAAGTAATAGAAGCTTGTCGAGAA
GTACTAGAGGATCATAATCAGCCATACCACATTTGTAGAGGTTTTACTTGCTTTAAAAAACCTCCCACAC
CTCCCCCTGAACCTGAAACATAAAATGAATGCAATTGTTGTTGTTAACTTGTTTATTGCAGCTTATAATG
GTTACAAATAAAGCAATAGCATCACAAATTTCACAAATAAAGCATTTTTTTCACTGCATTCTAGTTGTGG
TTTGTCCAAACTCATCAATGTATCTTATCATGTCTGGATCTGATCACTGCTTGAGCCTAGGAGATCCGAA
CCAGATAAGTGAAAGCCTGCATCCGCAGATCTTAATTAATAAAACACGATACATTGTTATTAGTACATTT
ATTAAGCGCTAGATTCTGTGCGTTGTTGATTTACAGACAATTGTTGTACGTATTTTAATAATTCATTAAA
TTTATAATCTTTAGGGTGGTATGTTAGAGCGAAAATCAAATGATTTTCAGCGTCTTTATATCTGAATTTA
AATATTAAATCCTCAATAGATTTGTAAAATAGGTTTCGATTAGTTTCAAACAAGGGTTGTTTTTCCGAAC
CGATGGCTGGACTATCTAATGGATTTTCGCTCAACGCCACAAAACTTGCCAAATCTTGTAGCAGCAATCT
AGCTTTGTCGATATTCGTTTGTGTTTTGTTTTGTAATAAAGGTTCGACGTCGTTCAAAATATTATGCGCT
TTTGTATTTCTTTCATCACTGTCGTTAGTGTACAATTGACTCGACGTAAACACGTTAAATAACGCTTGGA
CATATTTAACATCGGGCGTGTTAGCTTTATTAGGCCGATTATCGTCGTCGTCCCAACCCTCGTCGTTAGA
AGTTGCTTCCGAAGACGATTTTGCCATAGCCACACGACGCCTATTAATTGTGTCGGCTAACACGTCCGCG
ATCAAATTTGTAGTTGAGCTTTTTGGGCCTCATGGGCCTTCCGCTCACTGCCCGCTTTCCAGTCGGGAAA
CCTGTCGTGCCAGCTGCATTAACATGGTCATAGCTGTTTCCTTGCGTATTGGGCGCTCTCCGCTTCCTCG
CTCACTGACTCGCTGCGCTCGGTCGTTCGGGTAAAGCCTGGGGTGCCTAATGAGCAAAAGGCCAGCAAAA
GGCCAGGAACCGTAAAAAGGCCGCGTTGCTGGCGTTTTTCCATAGGCTCCGCCCCCCTGACGAGCATCAC
AAAAATCGACGCTCAAGTCAGAGGTGGCGAAACCCGACAGGACTATAAAGATACCAGGCGTTTCCCCCTG
GAAGCTCCCTCGTGCGCTCTCCTGTTCCGACCCTGCCGCTTACCGGATACCTGTCCGCCTTTCTCCCTTC
GGGAAGCGTGGCGCTTTCTCATAGCTCACGCTGTAGGTATCTCAGTTCGGTGTAGGTCGTTCGCTCCAAG
CTGGGCTGTGTGCACGAACCCCCCGTTCAGCCCGACCGCTGCGCCTTATCCGGTAACTATCGTCTTGAGT
CCAACCCGGTAAGACACGACTTATCGCCACTGGCAGCAGCCACTGGTAACAGGATTAGCAGAGCGAGGTA
TGTAGGCGGTGCTACAGAGTTCTTGAAGTGGTGGCCTAACTACGGCTACACTAGAAGAACAGTATTTGGT
ATCTGCGCTCTGCTGAAGCCAGTTACCTTCGGAAAAAGAGTTGGTAGCTCTTGATCCGGCAAACAAACCA
CCGCTGGTAGCGGTGGTTTTTTTGTTTGCAAGCAGCAGATTACGCGCAGAAAAAAAGGATCTCAAGAAGA
TCCTTTGATCTTTTCTACGGGGTCTGACGCTCAGTGGAACGAAAACTCACGTTAAGGGATTTTGGTCATG
AGATTATCAAAAAGGATCTTCACCTAGATCCTTTTAAATTAAAAATGAAGTTTTAAATCAATCTAAAGTA
TATATGAGTAAACTTGGTCTGACAGTTACCAATGCTTAATCAGTGAGGCACCTATCTCAGCGATCTGTCT
ATTTCGTTCATCCATAGTTGCCTGACTCCCCGTCGTGTAGATAACTACGATACGGGAGGGCTTACCATCT
GGCCCCAGTGCTGCAATGATACCGCGAGAACCACGCTCACCGGCTCCAGATTTATCAGCAATAAACCAGC
CAGCCGGAAGGGCCGAGCGCAGAAGTGGTCCTGCAACTTTATCCGCCTCCATCCAGTCTATTAATTGTTG
CCGGGAAGCTAGAGTAAGTAGTTCGCCAGTTAATAGTTTGCGCAACGTTGTTGCCATTGCTACAGGCATC
GTGGTGTCACGCTCGTCGTTTGGTATGGCTTCATTCAGCTCCGGTTCCCAACGATCAAGGCGAGTTACAT
GATCCCCCATGTTGTGCAAAAAAGCGGTTAGCTCCTTCGGTCCTCCGATCGTTGTCAGAAGTAAGTTGGC
CGCAGTGTTATCACTCATGGTTATGGCAGCACTGCATAATTCTCTTACTGTCATGCCATCCGTAAGATGC
TTTTCTGTGACTGGTGAGTACTCAACCAAGTCATTCTGAGAATAGTGTATGCGGCGACCGAGTTGCTCTT
GCCCGGCGTCAATACGGGATAATACCGCGCCACATAGCAGAACTTTAAAAGTGCTCATCATTGGAAAACG
TTCTTCGGGGCGAAAACTCTCAAGGATCTTACCGCTGTTGAGATCCAGTTCGATGTAACCCACTCGTGCA
CCCAACTGATCTTCAGCATCTTTTACTTTCACCAGCGTTTCTGGGTGAGCAAAAACAGGAAGGCAAAATG
CCGCAAAAAAGGGAATAAGGGCGACACGGAAATGTTGAATACTCATACTCTTCCTTTTTCAATATTATTG
AAGCATTTATCAGGGTTATTGTCTCATGAGCGGATACATATTTGAATGTATTTAGAAAAATAAACAAATA
GGGGTTCCGCGCACATTTCCCCGAAAAGTGCCACCTAAATTGTAAGCGTTAATATTTTGTTAAAATTCGC
GTTAAATTTTTGTTAAATCAGCTCATTTTTTAACCAATAGGCCGAAATCGGCAAAATCCCTTATAAATCA
AAAGAATAGACCGAGATAGGGTTGAGTGGCCGCTACAGGGCGCTCCCATTCGCCATTCAGGCTGCGCAAC
TGTTGGGAAGGGCGTTTCGGTGCGGGCCTCTTCGCTATTACGCCAGCTGGCGAAAGGGGGATGTGCTGCA
AGGCGATTAAGTTGGGTAACGCCAGGGTTTTCCCAGTCACGACGTTGTAAAACGACGGCCAGTGAGCGCG
ACGTAATACGACTCACTATAGGGCGAATTGGCGGAAGGCCGTCAAGGCCGTGACGTTAAAACTATTAAGC
CATCCAATCGACCGTTAGTCGAATCAGGACCGCTGGTGCGAGAAGCCGCGAAGTATGGCGAATGCATCGT
ATAACGTGTGGAGTCCGCTCATTAGAGCGTCATGTTTAGACAAGAAAGCTACATATTTAATTGATCCCGA
TGATTTTATTGATAAATTGACCCTAACTCCATACACGGTATTCTACAATGGCGGGGTTTTGGTCAAAATT
TCCGGACTGCGATTGTACATGCTGTTAACGGCTCCGCCCACTATTAATGAAATTAAAAATTCCAATTTTA
AAAAACGCAGCAAGAGAAACATTTGTATGAAAGAATGCGTAGAAGGAAAGAAAAATGTCGTGGACATGCT
GAACAACAAGATTAATATGCCTCCGTGTATAAAAAAAATATTGAACGATTTGAAAGAAAACAATGTACCG
CGCGGCGGTATGTACAGGAAGAGGTTTATACTAAACTGTTACATTGCAAACGTGGTTTCGTGTGCCAAGT
GTGAAAACCGATGTTTAATCAAGGCTCTGACGCATTTCTACAACCACGACTCCAAGTGTGTGGGTGAAGT
CATGCATCTTTTAATCAAATCCCAAGATGTGTATAAACCACCAAACTGCCAAAAAATGAAAACTGTGGAC
AAGCTCTGTCCGTTTGCTGGCAACTGCAAGGGTCTCAATCCTATTTGTAATTATTGAATAATAAAACAAT
TATAAATGCTAAATTTGTTTTTTATTAACGATACAAACCAAACGCAACAAGAACATTTGTAGTATTATCT
ATAATTGAAAACGCGTAGTTATAATCGCTGAGGTAATATTTAAAATCATTTTCAAATGATTCACAGTTAA
TTTGCGACAATATAATTTTATTTTCACATAAACTAGACGCCTTGTCGTCTTCTTCTTCGTATTCCTTCTC
TTTTTCATTTTTCTCCTCATAAAAATTAACATAGTTATTATCGTATCCATATATGTATCTATCGTATAGA
GTAAATTTTTTGTTGTCATAAATATATATGTCTTTTTTAATGGGGTGTATAGTACCGCTGCGCATAGTTT
TTCTGTAATTTACAACAGTGCTATTTTCTGGTAGTTCTTCGGAGTGTGTTGCTTTAATTATTAAATTTAT
ATAATCAATGAATTTGGGATCGTCGGTTTTGTACAATATGTTGCCGGCATAGTACGCAGCTTCTTCTAGT
TCAATTACACCATTTTTTAGCAGCACCGGATTAACATAACTTTCCAAAATGTTGTACGAACCGTTAAACA
AAAACAGTTCACCTCCCTTTTCTATACTATTGTCTGCGAGCAGTTGTTTGTTGTTAAAAATAACAGCCAT
TGTAATGAGACGCACAAACTAATATCACA
